>Addgene plasmid #216531 | pAAVS1-NDi-CRISPRd (ABI-dCas9-mCherry) | addgene full sequence | sequence record 444492 | Addgene NGS Result
AAGGGCGAATTCAACCCTGATAAATGCTTCAATAATATTGAAAAAGGAAGAGTATGAGTATTCAACATTT
CCGTGTCGCCCTTATTCCCTTTTTTGCGGCATTTTGCCTTCCTGTTTTTGCTCACCCAGAAACGCTGGTG
AAAGTAAAAGATGCTGAAGATCAGTTGGGTGCACGAGTGGGTTACATCGAACTGGATCTCAACAGCGGTA
AGATCCTTGAGAGTTTTCGCCCCGAAGAACGTTTTCCAATGATGAGCACTTTTAAAGTTCTGCTATGTGG
CGCGGTATTATCCCGTATTGACGCCGGGCAAGAGCAACTCGGTCGCCGCATACACTATTCTCAGAATGAC
TTGGTTGAGTACTCACCAGTCACAGAAAAGCATCTTACGGATGGCATGACAGTAAGAGAATTATGCAGTG
CTGCCATAACCATGAGTGATAACACTGCGGCCAACTTACTTCTGACAACGATCGGAGGACCGAAGGAGCT
AACCGCTTTTTTGCACAACATGGGGGATCATGTAACTCGCCTTGATCGTTGGGAACCGGAGCTGAATGAA
GCCATACCAAACGACGAGCGTGACACCACGATGCCTGTAGCAATGGCAACAACGTTGCGCAAACTATTAA
CTGGCGAACTACTTACTCTAGCTTCCCGGCAACAATTAATAGACTGGATGGAGGCGGATAAAGTTGCAGG
ACCACTTCTGCGCTCGGCCCTTCCGGCTGGCTGGTTTATTGCTGATAAATCTGGAGCCGGTGAGCGTGGG
TCTCGCGGTATCATTGCAGCACTGGGGCCAGATGGTAAGCCCTCCCGTATCGTAGTTATCTACACGACGG
GGAGTCAGGCAACTATGGATGAACGAAATAGACAGATCGCTGAGATAGGTGCCTCACTGATTAAGCATTG
GTAACTGTCAGACCAAGTTTACTCATATATACTTTAGATTGATTTAAAACTTCATTTTTAATTTAAAAGG
ATCTAGGTGAAGATCCTTTTTGATAATCTCATGACCAAAATCCCTTAACGGGAGTTTTCGTTCCACTGAG
CGTCAGACCCCGTAGAAAAGATCAAAGGATCTTCTTGAGATCCTTTTTTTCTGCGCGTAATCTGCTGCTT
GCAAACAAAAAAACCACCGCTACCAGCGGTGGTTTGTTTGCCGGATCAAGAGCTACCAACTCTTTTTCCG
AAGGTAACTGGCTTCAGCAGAGCGCAGATACCAAATACTGTTCTTCTAGTGTAGCCGTAGTTAGGCCACC
ACTTCAAGAACTCTGTAGCACCGCCTACATACCTCGCTCTGCTAATCCTGTTACCAGTGGCTGCTGCCAG
TGGCGATAAGTCGTGTCTTACCGGGTTGGACTCAAGACGATAGTTACCGGATAAGGCGCAGCGGTCGGGC
TGAACGGGGGGTTCGTGCACACAGCCCAGCTTGGAGCGAACGACCTACACCGAACTGAGATACCTACAGC
GTGAGCTATGAGAAAGCGCCACGCTTCCCGAAGGGAGAAAGGCGGACAGGTATCCGGTAAGCGGCAGGGT
CGGAACAGGAGAGCGCACGAGGGAGCTTCCAGGGGGAAACGCCTGGTATCTTTATAGTCCTGTCGGGTTT
CGCCACCTCTGACTTGAGCGTCGATTTTTGTGATGCTCGTCAGGGGGGCGGAGCCTATGGAAAAACGCCA
GCAACGCGGCCTTTTTACGGTTCCTGGCGAATTCGCCCTTAGAGCAGAGCCAGGAACCCCTGTAGGGAAG
GGGCAGGAGAGCCAGGGGCATGAGATGGTGGACGAGGAAGGGGGACAGGGAAGCCTGAGCGCCTCTCCTG
GGCTTGCCAAGGACTCAAACCCAGAAGCCCAGAGCAGGGCCTTAGGGAAGCGGGACCCTGCTCTGGGCGG
AGGAATATGTCCCAGATAGCACTGGGGACTCTTTAAGGAAAGAAGGATGGAGAAAGAGAAAGGGAGTAGA
GGCGGCCACGACCTGGTGAACACCTAGGACGCACCATTCTCACAAAGGGAGTTTTCCACACGGACACCCC
CCTCCTCACCACAGCCCTGCCAGGACGGGGCTGGCTACTGGCCTTATCTCACAGGTAAAACTGACGCACG
GAGGAACAATATAAATTGGGGACTAGAAAGGTGAAGAGCCAAAGTTAGAACTCAGGACCAACTTATTCTG
ATTTTGTTTTTCCAAACTGCTTCTCCTCTTGGGAAGTGTAAGGAAGCTGCAGCACCAGGATCAGTGAAAC
GCACCAGACAGCCGCGTCAGAGCAGCTCAGGTTCTGGGAGAGGGTAGCGCAGGGTGGCCACTGAGAACCG
GGCAGGTCACGCATCCCCCCCTTCCCTCCCACCCCCTGCCAAGCTCTCCCTCCCAGGATCCTCTCTGGCT
CCATCGTAAGCAAACCTTAGAGGTTCTGGCAAGGAGAGAGATGGCTCCAGGAAATGGGGGTGTGTCACCA
GATAAGGAATCTGCCTAACAGGAGGTGGGGGTTAGACCCAATATCAGGAGACTAGGAAGGAGGAGGCCTA
AGGATGGGGCTTTTCTGTCACCAATCCTGTCCCTAGTAAAGCTGATATCTCCACCCCACAGTGGTTTACT
CCCTATCAGTGATAGAGAACGTATGAAGAGTTTACTCCCTATCAGTGATAGAGAACGTATGCAGACTTTA
CTCCCTATCAGTGATAGAGAACGTATAAGGAGTTTACTCCCTATCAGTGATAGAGAACGTATGACCAGTT
TACTCCCTATCAGTGATAGAGAACGTATCTACAGTTTACTCCCTATCAGTGATAGAGAACGTATATCCAG
TTTACTCCCTATCAGTGATAGAGAACGTATAAGCTTTAGGCGTGTACGGTGGGCGCCTATAAAAGCAGAG
CTCGTTTAGTGAACCGTCAGATCGCCTGGAGCAATTCCACAACACTTTTGTCTTATACCAACTTTCCGTA
CCACTTCCTACCCTCGTAAACTTAAGGCCACCATGACGCGTGTGCCTTTGTATGGTTTTACTTCGATTTG
TGGAAGAAGACCTGAGATGGAAGCTGCTGTTTCGACTATACCAAGATTCCTTCAATCTTCCTCTGGTTCG
ATGTTAGATGGTCGGTTTGATCCTCAATCCGCCGCTCATTTCTTCGGTGTTTACGACGGCCATGGCGGTT
CTCAGGTAGCGAACTATTGTAGAGAGAGGATGCATTTGGCTTTGGCGGAGGAGATAGCTAAGGAGAAACC
GATGCTCTGCGATGGTGATACGTGGCTGGAGAAGTGGAAGAAAGCTCTTTTCAACTCGTTCCTGAGAGTT
GACTCGGAGATTGAGTCAGTTGCGCCGGAGACGGTTGGGTCAACGTCGGTGGTTGCCGTTGTTTTCCCGT
CTCACATCTTCGTCGCTAACTGCGGTGACTCTAGAGCCGTTCTTTGCCGCGGCAAAACTGCACTTCCATT
ATCCGTTGACCATAAACCGGATAGAGAAGATGAAGCTGCGAGGATTGAAGCCGCAGGAGGGAAAGTGATT
CAGTGGAATGGAGCTCGTGTTTTCGGTGTTCTCGCCATGTCGAGATCCATTGGCGATAGATACTTGAAAC
CATCCATCATTCCTGATCCGGAAGTGACGGCTGTGAAGAGAGTAAAAGAAGATGATTGTCTGATTTTGGC
GAGTGACGGGGTTTGGGATGTAATGACGGATGAAGAAGCGTGTGAGATGGCAAGGAAGCGGATTCTCTTG
TGGCACAAGAAAAACGCGGTGGCTGGGGATGCATCGTTGCTCGCGGATGAGCGGAGAAAGGAAGGGAAAG
ATCCTGCGGCGATGTCCGCGGCTGAGTATTTGTCAAAGCTGGCGATACAGAGAGGAAGCAAAGACAACAT
AAGTGTGGTGGTGGTTGATTTGAAGCATATGGGTGGAGGCTCCGGGATGGACAAGAAGTACAGCATCGGC
CTGGCCATCGGCACCAACTCTGTGGGCTGGGCCGTGATCACCGACGAGTACAAGGTGCCCAGCAAGAAAT
TCAAGGTGCTGGGCAACACCGACCGGCACAGCATCAAGAAGAACCTGATCGGCGCCCTGCTGTTCGACAG
CGGAGAAACAGCCGAGGCCACCCGGCTGAAGAGAACCGCCAGAAGAAGATACACCAGACGGAAGAACCGG
ATCTGCTATCTGCAAGAGATCTTCAGCAACGAGATGGCCAAGGTGGACGACAGCTTCTTCCACAGACTGG
AAGAGTCCTTCCTGGTGGAAGAGGATAAGAAGCACGAGCGGCACCCCATCTTCGGCAACATCGTGGACGA
GGTGGCCTACCACGAGAAGTACCCCACCATCTACCACCTGAGAAAGAAACTGGTGGACAGCACCGACAAG
GCCGACCTGCGGCTGATCTATCTGGCCCTGGCCCACATGATCAAGTTCCGGGGCCACTTCCTGATCGAGG
GCGACCTGAACCCCGACAACAGCGACGTGGACAAGCTGTTCATCCAGCTGGTGCAGACCTACAACCAGCT
GTTCGAGGAAAACCCCATCAACGCCAGCGGCGTGGACGCCAAGGCCATCCTGTCTGCCAGACTGAGCAAG
AGCAGACGGCTGGAAAATCTGATCGCCCAGCTGCCCGGCGAGAAGAAGAATGGCCTGTTCGGCAACCTGA
TTGCCCTGAGCCTGGGCCTGACCCCCAACTTCAAGAGCAACTTCGACCTGGCCGAGGATGCCAAACTGCA
GCTGAGCAAGGACACCTACGACGACGACCTGGACAACCTGCTGGCCCAGATCGGCGACCAGTACGCCGAC
CTGTTTCTGGCCGCCAAGAACCTGTCCGACGCCATCCTGCTGAGCGACATCCTGAGAGTGAACACCGAGA
TCACCAAGGCCCCCCTGAGCGCCTCTATGATCAAGAGATACGACGAGCACCACCAGGACCTGACCCTGCT
GAAAGCTCTCGTGCGGCAGCAGCTGCCTGAGAAGTACAAAGAGATTTTCTTCGACCAGAGCAAGAACGGC
TACGCCGGCTACATCGATGGCGGAGCCAGCCAGGAAGAGTTCTACAAGTTCATCAAGCCCATCCTGGAAA
AGATGGACGGCACCGAGGAACTGCTCGTGAAGCTGAACAGAGAGGACCTGCTGCGGAAGCAGCGGACCTT
CGACAACGGCAGCATCCCCCACCAGATCCACCTGGGAGAGCTGCACGCCATTCTGCGGCGGCAGGAAGAT
TTTTACCCATTCCTGAAGGACAACCGGGAAAAGATCGAGAAGATCCTGACCTTCCGCATCCCCTACTACG
TGGGCCCTCTGGCCAGGGGAAACAGCAGATTCGCCTGGATGACCAGAAAGAGCGAGGAAACCATCACCCC
CTGGAACTTCGAGGAAGTGGTGGACAAGGGCGCCAGCGCCCAGAGCTTCATCGAGCGGATGACCAACTTC
GATAAGAACCTGCCCAACGAGAAGGTGCTGCCCAAGCACAGCCTGCTGTACGAGTACTTCACCGTGTACA
ACGAGCTGACCAAAGTGAAATACGTGACCGAGGGAATGAGAAAGCCCGCCTTCCTGAGCGGCGAGCAGAA
AAAAGCCATCGTGGACCTGCTGTTCAAGACCAACCGGAAAGTGACCGTGAAGCAGCTGAAAGAGGACTAC
TTCAAGAAAATCGAGTGCTTCGACTCCGTGGAAATCTCCGGCGTGGAAGATCGGTTCAACGCCTCCCTGG
GCACATACCACGATCTGCTGAAAATTATCAAGGACAAGGACTTCCTGGACAATGAGGAAAACGAGGACAT
TCTGGAAGATATCGTGCTGACCCTGACACTGTTTGAGGACAGAGAGATGATCGAGGAACGGCTGAAAACC
TATGCCCACCTGTTCGACGACAAAGTGATGAAGCAGCTGAAGCGGCGGAGATACACCGGCTGGGGCAGGC
TGAGCCGGAAGCTGATCAACGGCATCCGGGACAAGCAGTCCGGCAAGACAATCCTGGATTTCCTGAAGTC
CGACGGCTTCGCCAACAGAAACTTCATGCAGCTGATCCACGACGACAGCCTGACCTTTAAAGAGGACATC
CAGAAAGCCCAGGTGTCCGGCCAGGGCGATAGCCTGCACGAGCACATTGCCAATCTGGCCGGCAGCCCCG
CCATTAAGAAGGGCATCCTGCAGACAGTGAAGGTGGTGGACGAGCTCGTGAAAGTGATGGGCCGGCACAA
GCCCGAGAACATCGTGATCGAAATGGCCAGAGAGAACCAGACCACCCAGAAGGGACAGAAGAACAGCCGC
GAGAGAATGAAGCGGATCGAAGAGGGCATCAAAGAGCTGGGCAGCCAGATCCTGAAAGAACACCCCGTGG
AAAACACCCAGCTGCAGAACGAGAAGCTGTACCTGTACTACCTGCAGAATGGGCGGGATATGTACGTGGA
CCAGGAACTGGACATCAACCGGCTGTCCGACTACGATGTGGACGCTATCGTGCCTCAGAGCTTTCTGAAG
GACGACTCCATCGATAACAAAGTGCTGACTCGGAGCGACAAGAACCGGGGCAAGAGCGACAACGTGCCCT
CCGAAGAGGTCGTGAAGAAGATGAAGAACTACTGGCGCCAGCTGCTGAATGCCAAGCTGATTACCCAGAG
GAAGTTCGACAATCTGACCAAGGCCGAGAGAGGCGGCCTGAGCGAACTGGATAAGGCCGGCTTCATCAAG
AGACAGCTGGTGGAAACCCGGCAGATCACAAAGCACGTGGCACAGATCCTGGACTCCCGGATGAACACTA
AGTACGACGAGAACGACAAACTGATCCGGGAAGTGAAAGTGATCACCCTGAAGTCCAAGCTGGTGTCCGA
TTTCCGGAAGGATTTCCAGTTTTACAAAGTGCGCGAGATCAACAACTACCACCACGCCCACGACGCCTAC
CTGAACGCCGTCGTGGGAACCGCCCTGATCAAAAAGTACCCTAAGCTGGAAAGCGAGTTCGTGTACGGCG
ACTACAAGGTGTACGACGTGCGGAAGATGATCGCCAAGAGCGAGCAGGAAATCGGCAAGGCTACCGCCAA
GTACTTCTTCTACAGCAACATCATGAACTTTTTCAAGACCGAGATTACCCTGGCCAACGGCGAGATCCGG
AAGCGGCCTCTGATCGAGACAAACGGCGAAACAGGCGAGATCGTGTGGGATAAGGGCCGGGACTTTGCCA
CCGTGCGGAAAGTGCTGTCTATGCCCCAAGTGAATATCGTGAAAAAGACCGAGGTGCAGACAGGCGGCTT
CAGCAAAGAGTCTATCCTGCCCAAGAGGAACAGCGACAAGCTGATCGCCAGAAAGAAGGACTGGGACCCT
AAGAAGTACGGCGGCTTCGACAGCCCCACCGTGGCCTATTCTGTGCTGGTGGTGGCCAAAGTGGAAAAGG
GCAAGTCCAAGAAACTGAAGAGTGTGAAAGAGCTGCTGGGGATCACCATCATGGAAAGAAGCAGCTTCGA
GAAGAATCCCATCGACTTTCTGGAAGCCAAGGGCTACAAAGAAGTGAAAAAGGACCTGATCATCAAGCTG
CCTAAGTACTCCCTGTTCGAGCTGGAAAACGGCCGGAAGAGAATGCTGGCCTCTGCCGGCGAACTGCAGA
AGGGAAACGAACTGGCCCTGCCCTCCAAATATGTGAACTTCCTGTACCTGGCCAGCCACTATGAGAAGCT
GAAGGGCTCCCCCGAGGATAATGAGCAGAAACAGCTGTTTGTGGAACAGCACAAACACTACCTGGACGAG
ATCATCGAGCAGATCAGCGAGTTCTCCAAGAGAGTGATCCTGGCCGACGCTAATCTGGACAAGGTGCTGA
GCGCCTACAACAAGCACAGAGACAAGCCTATCAGAGAGCAGGCCGAGAATATCATCCACCTGTTTACCCT
GACCAATCTGGGAGCCCCTGCCGCCTTCAAGTACTTTGACACCACCATCGACCGGAAGAGGTACACCAGC
ACCAAAGAGGTGCTGGACGCCACCCTGATCCACCAGAGCATCACCGGCCTGTACGAGACACGGATCGACC
TGTCTCAGCTGGGAGGCGACGCCTATCCCTATGACGTGCCCGATTATGCCAGCCTGGGCAGCGGCTCCCC
CAAGAAAAAACGCAAGGTGGAAGATCCTAAGAAAAAGCGGAAAGTGGACGGCATTGGTAGTGGGAGCAAC
GGCAGCAGCGGATCCGGAAGCGGAGCTACTAACTTCAGCCTGCTGAAGCAGGCTGGAGACGTGGAGGAGA
ACCCTGGACCTATGGTGAGCAAGGGCGAGGAGGATAACATGGCCATCATCAAGGAGTTCATGCGCTTCAA
GGTGCACATGGAGGGCTCCGTGAACGGCCACGAGTTCGAGATCGAGGGCGAGGGCGAGGGCCGCCCCTAC
GAGGGCACCCAGACCGCCAAGCTGAAGGTGACCAAGGGTGGCCCCCTGCCCTTCGCCTGGGACATCCTGT
CCCCTCAGTTCATGTACGGCTCCAAGGCCTACGTGAAGCACCCCGCCGACATCCCCGACTACTTGAAGCT
GTCCTTCCCCGAGGGCTTCAAGTGGGAGCGCGTGATGAACTTCGAGGACGGCGGCGTGGTGACCGTGACC
CAGGACTCCTCCCTGCAGGACGGCGAGTTCATCTACAAGGTGAAGCTGCGCGGCACCAACTTCCCCTCCG
ACGGCCCCGTAATGCAGAAGAAGACCATGGGCTGGGAGGCCTCCTCCGAGCGGATGTACCCCGAGGACGG
CGCCCTGAAGGGCGAGATCAAGCAGAGGCTGAAGCTGAAGGACGGCGGCCACTACGACGCTGAGGTCAAG
ACCACCTACAAGGCCAAGAAGCCCGTGCAGCTGCCCGGCGCCTACAACGTCAACATCAAGTTGGACATCA
CCTCCCACAACGAGGACTACACCATCGTGGAACAGTACGAACGCGCCGAGGGCCGCCACTCCACCGGCGG
CATGGACGAGCTGTACAAGTAAACCGGTGCGGCCGCAATCGATCGCCCACCCCAACTTGTTTATTGCAGC
TTATAATGGTTACAAATAAAGCAATAGCATCACAAATTTCACAAATAAAGCATTTTTTTCACTGCATTCT
AGTTGTGGTTTGTCCAAACTCATCAATGTATCTTATCATGTCTGTATACCGTCGACCTCTAGCTAGAGCT
TGGCGTAATCATGGTCATAGCTGTTTCCTGTGTGAAATTGTTATCCGCTCACAATTCCACACAACATACG
AGCCGGAAGCATAAAGTGTAAAGCCTGGGGTGCCTAATGAGTGAGCTAACTCACATTAATTGCGTTGCGC
TCACTGCCCGCTTTCCAGTCGGGAAACCTGTCGTGCCAGCTGCATTAATGAATCGGCCAACGCGCGGGGA
GAGGCGGTTTGCGTATTGGGCGCTCTTCCGCTTCCTCGCTCACTGACTCGCTGCGCTCGGTCGTTCGGCT
GCGGCGAGCGGTATCAGCTCACTCAAAGGACGGCCGCATAACTTCGTATAATGTATGCTATACGAAGTTA
TAAGCTTGGGCTGCAGGTCGAGGGATCTCCATAAGAGAAGAGGGACAGCTATGACTGGGAGTAGTCAGGA
GAGGAGGAAAAATCTGGCTAGTAAAACATGTAAGGAAAATTTTAGGGATGTTAAAGAAAAAAATAACACA
AAACAAAATATAAAAAAAATCTAACCTCAAGTCAAGGCTTTTCTATGGAATAAGGAATGGACAGCAGGGG
GCTGTTTCATATACTGATGACCTCTTTATAGCCAACCTTTGTTCATGGCAGCCAGCATATGGGCATATGT
TGCCAAACTCTAAACCAAATACTCATTCTGATGTTTTAAATGATTTGCCCTCCCATATGTCCTTCCGAGT
GAGAGACACAAAAAATTCCAACACACTATTGCAATGAAAATAAATTTCCTTTATTAGCCAGAAGTCAGAT
GCTCAAGGGGCTTCATGATGTCCCCATAATTTTTGGCAGAGGGAAAAAGATCTCAGTGGTATTTGTGAGC
CAGGGCATTGGCCACACCAGCCACCACCTTCTGATAGGCAGCCTGCACCTGAGGAGTGAATTCACGCGTT
TTAGCCTGGCAGCATATCGAGATCGAAGTCATCGAGAGCGTCAGCAGGGAGCATATCCAGATCAAAATCA
TCCAGGGCATCGGCGGGCAGCATGTCCAGGTCGAAGTCGTCCAGGGCGTCGGTGGGTCCGCCGCTCTCGC
ACTTCAGCTGCTTCTCGAGGCCGCAGATGATCAGTTCCAGGCCGAACAGGAAGGCGGGCTCGGCGCCCTG
TCTGTCGAACAGCTCGATGGCCTGCTTCAGCAGGGGGGGCATGCTGTCGGTGGTGGGTGTCTCTCTTTCC
TCTTTGGCGACCTGGTGTTCCTGTTCTTCCAGCACGCAGCCCAGGGTGAAGTGGCCCACGGCGCTCAGGG
CGTACAGGGCGTTTTCCAGGCTGAAGCCCTGCTGGCACAGGAAGGCCAGCTGGTTTTCCAGTGTCTCGTA
CTGCTTCTCGGTGGGTCTGGTGCCCAGGTGCACTTTGGCGCCGTCCCGGTGGCTCAGCAGGGCGCATCTG
TAGCTCTTGGCGTTGTTCCGCAGGAAGTCCTGCCAGCTCTCGCCTTCCAGAGGGCAGCTGTGGGTGTGGT
GCCGGTCCAGCATCTCGATGGGCAGGGCGTCCAGCAGGGCCCGCTTGTTCTTCACGTGCCAGTACAGGGT
GGGCTGTTCCACGCCCAGTTTCTGGGCCAGCTTCCGGGTGGTCAGGCCCTCGATGCCCACGCCGTTCAGC
AGTTCCAGGGCGCTGTTGATCACTTTGCTCTTGTCCAGCCGGCTCATGTCGACATTCTTTGCCAAAATGA
TGAGACAGCACAATAACCAGCACGTTGCCCAGGAGCTGTAGGAAAAAGAAGAAGGCATGAACATGGTTAG
CAGAGGCTCTAGAGCCGCCGGTCACACGCCAGAAGCCGAACCCCGCCCTGCCCCGTCCCCCCCGAAGGCA
GCCGTCCCCCCGCGGACAGCCCCGAGGCTGGAGAGGGAGAAGGGGACGGCGGCGCGGCGACGCACGAAGG
CCCTCCCCGCCCATTTCCTTCCTGCCGGCGCCGCACCGCTTCGCCCCGCGCCCGCTAGAGGGGGTGCGGC
GGCGCCTCCCAGATTTCGGCTCCGCACAGATTTGGGACAAAGGAAGTCCCTGCGCCCTCTCGCACGATTA
CCATAAAAGGCAATGGCTGCGGCTCGCCGCGCCTCGACAGCCGCCGGCGCTCCGGGGGCCGCCGCGCCCC
TCCCCCGAGCCCTCCCCGGCCCGAGGCGGCCCCGCCCCGCCCGGCACCCCCACCTGCCGCCACCCCCCGC
CCGGCACGGCGAGCCCCGCGCCACGCCCCGTACGGAGCCCCGCACCCGAAGCCGGGCCGTGCTCAGCAAC
TCGGGGAGGGGGGTGCAGGGGGGGTTGCAGCCCGACCGACGCGCCCACACCCCCTGCTCACCCCCCCACG
CACACACCCCGCACGCAGCCTTTGTTCCCCTCGCAGCCCCCCCCGCACCGCGGGGCACCGCCCCCGGCCG
CGCTCCCCTCGCGCACACTGCGGAGCGCACAAAGCCCCGCGCCGCGCCCGCAGCGCTCACAGCCGCCGGG
CAGCGCGGAGCCGCACGCGGCGCTCCCCACGCACACACACACGCACGCACCCCCCGAGCCGCTCCCCCCG
CACAAAGGGCCCTCCCGGAGCCCCTCAAGGCTTTCACGCAGCCACAGAAAAGAAACAAGCCGTCATTAAA
CCAAGCGCTAATTACAGCCCGGAGGAGAAGGGCCGTCCCGCCCGCTCACCTGTGGGAGTAACGCGGTCAG
TCAGAGCCGGGGCGGGCGGCGCGAGGCGGCGGCGGAGCGGGGCACGGGGCGAAGGCAGCGCGCAGCGACT
CCCGCCCGCCGCGCGCTTCGCTTTTTATAGGGCCGCCGCCGCCGCCGCCTCGCCATAAAAGGAAACTTTC
GGAGCGCGCCGCTCTGATTGGCTGCCGCCGCACCTCTCCGCCTCGCCCCGCCCCGCCCCTCGCCCCGCCC
CGCCCCGCCTGGCGCGCGCCCCCCCCCCCCCCCGCCCCCATCGCTGCACAAAATAATTAAAAAATAAATA
AATACAAAATTGGGGGTGGGGAGGGGGGGGAGATGGGGAGAGTGAAGCAGAACGTGGGGCTCACCTCGAC
CATGGTAATAGCGATGACTAATACGTAGATGTACTGCCAAGTAGGAAAGTCCCATAAGGTCATGTACTGG
GCATAATGCCAGGCGGGCCATTTACCGTCATTGACGTCAATAGGGGGCGTACTTGGCATATGATACACTT
GATGTACTGCCAAGTGGGCAGTTTACCGTAAATACTCCACCCATTGACGTCAATGGAAAGTCCCTATTGG
CGTTACTATGGGAACATACGTCATTATTGACGTCAATGGGCGGGGGTCGTTGGGCGGTCAGCCAGGCGGG
CCATTTACCGTAAGTTATGTAACGCGGAACTCCATATATGGGCTATGAACTAATGACCCCGTAATTGATT
ACTATTAATAACTAGTCAATAATCAATGTCGAGACCCATAGAGCCCACCGCATCCCCAGCATGCCTGCTA
TTGTCTTCCCAATCCTCCCCCTTGCTGTCCTGCCCCACCCCACCCCCCAGAATAGAATGACACCTACTCA
GACAATGCGATGCAATTTCCTCATTTTATTAGGAAAGGACAGTGGGAGTGGCACCTTCCAGGGTCAAGGA
AGGCACGGGGGAGGGGCAAACAACAGATGGCTGGCAACTAGAAGGCACAGTCGAGGCTGATCAGCGGGTT
TAAACTCAGAAGAACTCGTCAAGAAGGCGATAGAAGGCGATGCGCTGCGAATCGGGAGCGGCGATACCGT
AAAGCACGAGGAAGCGGTCAGCCCATTCGCCGCCAAGCTCTTCAGCAATATCACGGGTAGCCAACGCTAT
GTCCTGATAGCGGTCCGCCACACCCAGCCGGCCACAGTCGATGAATCCAGAAAAGCGGCCATTTTCCACC
ATGATATTCGGCAAGCAGGCATCGCCATGGGTCACGACGAGATCATCGCCGTCGGGCATGCGCGCCTTGA
GCCTGGCGAACAGTTCGGCTGGCGCGAGCCCCTGATGCTCTTCGTCCAGATCATCCTGATCGACAAGACC
GGCTTCCATCCGAGTACGTGCTCGCTCGATGCGATGTTTCGCTTGGTGGTCGAATGGGCAGGTAGCCGGA
TCAAGCGTATGCAGCCGCCGCATTGCATCAGCCATGATGGATACTTTCTCGGCAGGAGCAAGGTGAGATG
ACAGGAGATCCTGCCCCGGCACTTCGCCCAATAGCAGCCAGTCCCTTCCCGCTTCAGTGACAACGTCGAG
CACAGCTGCGCAAGGAACGCCCGTCGTGGCCAGCCACGATAGCCGCGCTGCCTCGTCCTGCAGTTCATTC
AGGGCACCGGACAGGTCGGTCTTGACAAAAAGAACCGGGCGCCCCTGCGCTGACAGCCGGAACACGGCGG
CATCAGAGCAGCCGATTGTCTGTTGTGCCCAGTCATAGCCGAATAGCCTCTCCACCCAAGCGGCCGGAGA
ACCTGCGTGCAATCCATCTTGTTCAATGGCCGATCCCATGGTGGCGGTACCCTCGAGCCTAGGGCCGGGA
TTCTCCTCCACGTCACCGCATGTTAGAAGACTTCCTCTGCCCTCTCCGCTGCCAGATCTCTCGAGGCCCT
GTGGGAGGAAGAGAAGAGGTCAGAAGCTTATAACTTCGTATAATGTATGCTATACGAAGTTATTGCCCCA
CTGTGGGGTGGAGGGGACAGATAAAAGTACCCAGAACCAGAGCCACATTAACCGGCCCTGGGAATATAAG
GTGGTCCCAGCTCGGGGACACAGGATCCCTGGAGGCAGCAAACATGCTGTCCTGAAGTGGACATAGGGGC
CCGGGTTGGAGGAAGAAGACTAGCTGAGCTCTCGGACCCCTGGAAGATGCCATGACAGGGGGCTGGAAGA
GCTAGCACAGACTAGAGAGGTAAGGGGGGTAGGGGAGCTGCCCAAATGAAAGGAGTGAGAGGTGACCCGA
ATCCACAGGAGAACGGGGTGTCCAGGCAAAGAAAGCAAGAGGATGGAGAGGTGGCTAAAGCCAGGGAGAC
GGGGTACTTTGGGGTTGTCCAGAAAAACGGTGATGATGCAGGCCTACAAGAAGGGGAGGCGGGACGCAAG
GGAGACATCCGTCGGAGAAGGCCATCCTAAGAAACGAGAGATGGCACAGGCCCCAGAAGGAGAAGGAAAA
GGGAACCCAGCGAGTGAAGACGGCATGGGGTTGGGTGAGGGAGGAGAGATGCCCGGAGAGGACCCAGACA
CGGGGAGGATCCGCTCAGAGGACATCACGTGGTGCAGCGCCGAGAAGGAAGTGCTCCGGAAAGAGCATCC
TTGGGCAGCAACACAGCAGAGAGCAAGGGGAAGAGGGAGTGGAGGAAGACGGAACCTGAAGGAGGCGGCA
GGGAAGGATCTGGGCCAGCCGTAGAGGTGACCCAGGCCACAAGCTGCAGACAGAAAGCGGCACAGGCCCA
GGGGAGAGAATGCTGGTCAGAGAAAGCA
Features (pLannotate 1.2.2; 26 found; start..end, strand, type, name):
     13..53      +  promoter       AmpR promoter (fragment): bla
     54..914     +  CDS            AmpR: β-lactamase; bla; confers resistance to ampicillin, carbenicillin, and related antibiotics
   1085..1673    +  rep_origin     ori: high-copy-number ColE1/pMB1/pBR322/pUC origin of replication
   1721..2557    -  misc_feature   HA-R: right homology arm from the adeno-associated virus integration site (AAVS1) within intron 1 of the human PPP1R12C gene
   2584..2960    +  promoter       TRE3G promoter: 3rd-generation Tet-responsive promoter that can be activated by binding of Tet-On® 3G
   2982..3875    +  CDS            ABI1 (fragment): P2C56_ARATH - Experimental evidence at protein level: Swiss-Prot protein existence level 1. Key component and repressor of the abscisic acid (ABA) signaling pathway that regulates numerous ABA responses, such as stomatal closure, osmotic water permeability of the plasma membrane (Pos), drought-induced resistance and rhizogenesis, response to glucose, high light stress, seed germination and inhibition of vegetative growth. During the stomatal closure regulation, modulates the inward calcium-channel permeability as well as the actin reorganization in guard cells in response to ABA. Involved in t
   3897..8000    +  CDS            Cas9: Cas9 (Csn1) endonuclease from the Streptococcus pyogenes Type II CRISPR/Cas system generates RNA-guided double strand breaks in DNA
   8202..8909    +  CDS            mCherry: mCherry is a basic (constitutively fluorescent) red fluorescent protein published in 2004, derived from Discosoma sp.. It is reported to be a very rapidly-maturing monomer with low acid sensitivity.
   8944..9065    +  polyA_signal   SV40 poly(A) signal: SV40 polyadenylation signal
   9136..9158    -  protein_bind   lac operator (fragment): The lac repressor binds to the lac operator to inhibit transcription in E. coli. This inhibition can be relieved by adding lactose or isopropyl-β-D-thiogalactopyranoside (IPTG). lac repressor encoded by lacI
   9162..9192    -  promoter       lac promoter: promoter for the E. coli lac operon
   9207..9228    -  protein_bind   CAP binding site: CAP binding activates transcription in the presence of cAMP. E. coli catabolite activator protein
   9241..9333    -  CDS            lacI (fragment): lac repressor; lacI; The lac repressor binds to the lac operator to inhibit transcription in E. coli. This inhibition can be relieved by adding lactose or isopropyl-β-D-thiogalactopyranoside (IPTG).
   9335..9407    -  rep_origin     RSF ori (fragment): Plasmids containing the RSF 1030 origin of replication can be propagated in E. coli cells that contain additional plasmids with compatible origins.
   9418..9451    -  protein_bind   loxP: Cre-mediated recombination occurs in the 8-bp core sequence (GCATACAT). Cre recombinase
   9800..9855    -  polyA_signal   β-globin poly(A) signal: rabbit β-globin polyadenylation signal (Gil and Proudfoot, 1987)
   9926..10006   -  CDS            HBB (fragment): HBB_PONPY - Experimental evidence at transcript level: Swiss-Prot protein existence level 2. Involved in oxygen transport from the lung to the various peripheral tissues. From Pongo pygmaeus (Bornean orangutan).
  10140..10757   -  CDS            tetR: TETR2_ECOLX - Experimental evidence at protein level: Swiss-Prot protein existence level 1. TetR is the repressor of the tetracycline resistance element; its N-terminal region forms a helix-turn-helix structure and binds DNA. Binding of tetracycline to TetR reduces the repressor affinity for the tetracycline resistance gene (tetA) promoter operator sites. From Escherichia coli.
  10816..11832   -  intron         chimeric intron: chimera between introns from chicken β-actin and rabbit β-globin
  11833..12109   -  promoter       chicken β-actin promoter: No description available
  12111..12490   -  enhancer       CMV enhancer: human cytomegalovirus immediate early enhancer
  12496..12720   -  polyA_signal   bGH poly(A) signal: bovine growth hormone polyadenylation signal
  12746..13549   -  CDS            NeoR/KanR: aminoglycoside phosphotransferase from Tn5; aph(3')-II (or nptII); confers resistance to neomycin, kanamycin, and G418 (Geneticin®)
  13648..13673   -  misc_feature   SA: splice acceptor site
  13680..13713   -  protein_bind   loxP: Cre-mediated recombination occurs in the 8-bp core sequence (GCATACAT). Cre recombinase
  13715..14518   -  misc_feature   HA-L: left homology arm from the adeno-associated virus integration site (AAVS1) within intron 1 of the human PPP1R12C gene
