[The description below was written by a language model from this plasmid's Addgene catalogue record and pLannotate feature annotations shown in this document.]
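Description:
pAAVS1-NDi-CRISPRd (ABI-dCas9-mCherry) is a roughly 14.5 kb mammalian CRISPR donor plasmid for knocking a doxycycline-inducible dCas9 cassette into the human AAVS1 safe-harbour locus. It derives from the pAAVS1-NDi-CRISPRi (Gen1) backbone. The original KRAB-dCas9-mCherry cassette was excised and replaced with an ABI-dCas9-mCherry insert of about 6 kb taken from a lentiviral ABI-dCas9-P2A-mCherry plasmid. In bacteria it is maintained by a high-copy ColE1/pUC origin and ampicillin resistance.

The integrating segment is flanked by left and right homology arms from intron 1 of PPP1R12C, which direct homology-directed repair at AAVS1; the record does not specify how the locus is cut. Next to the left arm, a splice acceptor precedes a promoterless NeoR gene with a bGH polyadenylation signal. G418 resistance should therefore depend on capture by the endogenous PPP1R12C transcript, which enriches for correctly targeted clones. A CAG-type promoter (CMV enhancer, chicken β-actin promoter and chimeric intron) drives a TetR-derived coding sequence ending in a rabbit β-globin poly(A), presumably the Tet-On transactivator that acts on TRE3G. Two loxP sites bracket the selection and transactivator units, which would allow their removal by Cre.

The TRE3G promoter drives a fragment of the Arabidopsis ABI1 phosphatase followed by S. pyogenes Cas9 (nuclease-dead according to the construct name, though annotated only as Cas9) and mCherry, ending in an SV40 poly(A). The source plasmid's name suggests that mCherry is separated by a P2A peptide, although this element is not annotated. ABI is one half of the abscisic acid-inducible ABI/PYL1 dimerisation system, so the design implies chemically controlled recruitment of PYL1-tagged partners to guide RNA-specified sites. The record does not name those partners or the intended application.
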