Addgene plasmid #216531: pAAVS1-NDi-CRISPRd (ABI-dCas9-mCherry)
Depositing lab: Makiko Iwafuchi. Publication: Pioneer and PRDM transcription factors coordinate bivalent epigenetic states to safeguard cell fate. Matsui S, Granitto M, Buckley M, Ludwig K, Koigi S, Shiley J, Zacharias WJ, Mayhew CN, Lim HW, Iwafuchi M. Mol Cell. 2024 Jan 4:S1097-2765(23)01026-2. doi: 10.1016/j.molcel.2023.12.007. PubMed 38211589.
Backbone
  Vector backbone: pAAVS1-NDi-CRISPRi (Gen1)
  Backbone manufacturer: Bruce Conklin (Addgene plasmid # 73497)
  Total vector size (bp): 14519
  Modifications to backbone: KRAB-dCas9-mCherry cassette removed (cut w/ Afill and Agel)
  Vector type: Mammalian Expression, CRISPR
  Selectable markers: Neomycin (select with G418)
Growth in bacteria
  Bacterial resistance: Ampicillin, 100 μg/mL
  Growth temperature: 30°C
  Growth strain: NEB Stable
  Copy number: High Copy
Gene/Insert
  Gene/Insert name: ABI-dCas9-mCherry
  Insert size (bp): 5952
  Promoter: TRE3G
  Tag / fusion protein: mCherry
  Cloning method: Restriction Enzyme; 5′ cloning site Afill (not destroyed); 3′ cloning site Age1 (not destroyed)
  Sequencing primers: 5′ N/A
Resource information
  A portion of this plasmid was derived from a plasmid made by: ABI-dCas9-mCherry insert comes from Stanley Qi (Addgene plasmid # 121513: pHR-PGK-ABI-dCas9-P2A-mcherry)
How to cite: pAAVS1-NDi-CRISPRd (ABI-dCas9-mCherry) was a gift from Makiko Iwafuchi (Addgene plasmid # 216531 ; http://n2t.net/addgene:216531 ; RRID:Addgene_216531)
